Addgene plasmid #159545: R989-X13-566: His6-MBP-tev-G-Hs.KRAS4b(1-169) Q61R
Purpose: E. coli protein expression of His6-MBP-tev-G-Hs.KRAS4b(1-169) Q61R
Depositing lab: Dominic Esposito. Depositing organization: National Cancer Institute (NCI). Publication: Farnesylated and methylated KRAS4b: high yield production of protein suitable for biophysical studies of prenylated protein-lipid interactions. Gillette WK, Esposito D, Abreu Blanco M, Alexander P, Bindu L, Bittner C, Chertov O, Frank PH, Grose C, Jones JE, Meng Z, Perkins S, Van Q, Ghirlando R, Fivash M, Nissley DV, McCormick F, Holderfield M, Stephen AG. Sci Rep. 2015 Nov 2;5:15916. doi: 10.1038/srep15916. PubMed 26522388.
Backbone
  Vector backbone: pDest-566
  Vector type: Bacterial Expression
Growth in bacteria
  Bacterial resistance: Ampicillin, 100 μg/mL
  Growth temperature: 37°C
  Growth strain: DH5alpha
  Copy number: Low Copy
Gene/Insert
  Gene/Insert name: His6-MBP-tev-G-Hs.KRAS4b(1-169) Q61R
  Species: H. sapiens (human)
  Mutation: Q61R
  Entrez Gene: KRAS (a.k.a. 'C-K-RAS, C-K-RAS, CFC2, K-RAS2A, K-RAS2B, K-RAS4A, K-RAS4B, K-Ras, K-Ras 2, KI-RAS, KRAS1, KRAS2, NS, NS3, OES, RALD, RASK2, c-Ki-ras, c-Ki-ras2)
  Tag / fusion protein: His6-MBP-tev (N terminal on insert)
  Cloning method: Gateway Cloning
Terms and licenses: Academic/Nonprofit Terms; Industry Terms: Not Available to Industry
How to cite: R989-X13-566: His6-MBP-tev-G-Hs.KRAS4b(1-169) Q61R was a gift from Dominic Esposito (Addgene plasmid # 159545 ; http://n2t.net/addgene:159545 ; RRID:Addgene_159545)
