[The description below was written by a language model from this plasmid's Addgene catalogue record and pLannotate feature annotations shown in this document.]
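Description:
R989-X13-566 is a 7.3 kb bacterial expression plasmid built on the pDest-566 Gateway destination backbone for producing a tagged, truncated human KRAS4b oncogenic mutant in E. coli. It replicates from a ColE1/pBR322-type origin. The bom region and the rop gene are retained, which fits the catalogue's low-copy designation. Selection is by ampicillin through the bla gene. An f1 origin is also present, and short tetracycline-resistance fragments appear to be remnants of the pBR322-derived backbone rather than functional markers.

Expression is driven by a T7 promoter followed by a lac operator and the phage T7 gene 10 ribosome binding site. A plasmid-borne lacI gene supplies repressor, so transcription is held off until IPTG induction in a host that provides T7 RNA polymerase. The open reading frame begins with a His6 tag fused to a signal-sequence-free maltose binding protein that stays in the cytosol. Next come the attB1 scar from Gateway recombination, a TEV protease recognition site, and residues 1–169 of human KRAS4b carrying the Q61R substitution, with attB2 lying just downstream. His6 allows affinity capture and MBP is generally used to improve solubility. As the construct name indicates, TEV cleavage removes both and leaves a single extra glycine ahead of the KRAS sequence. This fragment lacks the C-terminal end of KRAS4b. The rrnB T1/T2 terminators and a T7 terminator follow the cassette. A short His-tag-like annotation sits beyond attB2, and nothing in the record's description of the fusion protein includes it.

The stated purpose is E. coli production of this fusion protein, and the associated publication concerns making KRAS4b protein for biophysical studies.
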