Features (pLannotate 1.2.2; 27 found; start..end, strand, type, name):
      2..20      +  promoter       T7 promoter: promoter for bacteriophage T7 RNA polymerase
     21..45      +  protein_bind   lac operator: The lac repressor binds to the lac operator to inhibit transcription in E. coli. This inhibition can be relieved by adding lactose or isopropyl-β-D-thiogalactopyranoside (IPTG). lac repressor encoded by lacI
     60..82      +  RBS            RBS: efficient ribosome binding site from bacteriophage T7 gene 10 (Olins and Rangwala, 1989)
     99..116     +  CDS            7xHis (fragment): 6xHis affinity tag
    120..1217    +  CDS            MBP: maltose binding protein from E. coli; malE (mutated); This version of the gene does not encode a signal sequence, so MBP will remain in the cytosol.
   1237..1254    +  protein_bind   attB1 (fragment): mutant version of attB; core recombination site for the Gateway® BP reaction BP Clonase™
   1260..1276    +  CDS            TEV site (fragment): tobacco etch virus (TEV) protease recognition and cleavage site
   1281..1787    +  CDS            K-Ras (fragment) (sequence withheld): human small GTPase proto-oncoprotein
   1795..1812    -  protein_bind   attB2 (fragment): mutant version of attB; core recombination site for the Gateway® BP reaction BP Clonase™
   1912..1929    +  CDS            9xHis (fragment): 9xHis affinity tag
   1976..2091    +  ncRNA          5S rRNA: Accession: RF00001 - 5S ribosomal RNA
   2095..2181    +  terminator     rrnB T1 terminator: Escherichia coli rrnB; transcription terminator T1 from the E. coli rrnB gene
   2273..2300    +  terminator     rrnB T2 terminator: transcription terminator T2 from the E. coli rrnB gene
   2319..2358    +  promoter       AmpR promoter (fragment): bla
   2368..2415    +  terminator     T7 terminator: transcription terminator for bacteriophage T7 RNA polymerase
   2452..2907    +  rep_origin     f1 ori (sequence partly withheld): f1 bacteriophage origin of replication; arrow indicates direction of (+) strand synthesis
   3022..3882    -  CDS            AmpR: β-lactamase; bla; confers resistance to ampicillin, carbenicillin, and related antibiotics
   3883..3975    -  promoter       AmpR promoter: bla
   4056..4644    +  rep_origin     ori: high-copy-number ColE1/pMB1/pBR322/pUC origin of replication
   4830..4969    -  misc_feature   bom: basis of mobility region from pBR322
   5071..5262    -  CDS            rop: Rop protein, which maintains plasmids at low copy number; rop
   5279..5659    +  CDS            YPB1_ECOLX: Protein predicted: Swiss-Prot protein existence level 4. From Escherichia coli.
   5721..5785    -  CDS            TcR (fragment): tetracycline efflux protein; tet; confers resistance to tetracycline
   5800..5821    -  protein_bind   CAP binding site: CAP binding activates transcription in the presence of cAMP. E. coli catabolite activator protein
   5834..6916    -  CDS            lacI: lac repressor; lacI; The lac repressor binds to the lac operator to inhibit transcription in E. coli. This inhibition can be relieved by adding lactose or isopropyl-β-D-thiogalactopyranoside (IPTG).
   6917..6994    -  promoter       lacI promoter: lacI
   7002..7281    -  CDS            TcR (fragment): tetracycline efflux protein; tet; confers resistance to tetracycline
>Addgene plasmid #159545 | R989-X13-566: His6-MBP-tev-G-Hs.KRAS4b(1-169) Q61R | addgene full sequence | sequence record 313286 | Addgene NGS Result
TTAATACGACTCACTATAGGGGAATTGTGAGCGGATAACAATTCCCCTCTAGAAATAATTTTGTTTAACT
TTAAGAAGGAGATATACATATGAGATCCCATCACCATCACCATCACGGCAAAATCGAAGAAGGTAAACTG
GTAATCTGGATTAACGGCGATAAAGGCTATAACGGTCTCGCTGAAGTCGGTAAGAAATTCGAGAAAGATA
CCGGAATTAAAGTCACCGTTGAGCATCCGGATAAACTGGAAGAGAAATTCCCACAGGTTGCGGCAACTGG
CGATGGCCCTGACATTATCTTCTGGGCACACGACCGCTTTGGTGGCTACGCTCAATCTGGCCTGTTGGCT
GAAATCACCCCGGACAAAGCGTTCCAGGACAAGCTGTATCCGTTTACCTGGGATGCCGTACGTTACAACG
GCAAGCTGATTGCTTACCCGATCGCTGTTGAAGCGTTATCGCTGATTTATAACAAAGATCTGCTGCCGAA
CCCGCCAAAAACCTGGGAAGAGATCCCGGCGCTGGATAAAGAACTGAAAGCGAAAGGTAAGAGCGCGCTG
ATGTTCAACCTGCAAGAACCGTACTTCACCTGGCCGCTGATTGCTGCTGACGGGGGTTATGCGTTCAAGT
ATGAAAACGGCAAGTACGACATTAAAGACGTGGGCGTGGATAACGCTGGCGCGAAAGCGGGTCTGACCTT
CCTGGTTGACCTGATTAAAAACAAACACATGAATGCAGACACCGATTACTCCATCGCAGAAGCTGCCTTT
AATAAAGGCGAAACAGCGATGACCATCAACGGCCCGTGGGCATGGTCCAACATCGACACCAGCAAAGTGA
ATTATGGTGTAACGGTACTGCCGACCTTCAAGGGTCAACCATCCAAACCGTTCGTTGGCGTGCTGAGCGC
AGGTATTAACGCCGCCAGTCCGAACAAAGAGCTGGCAAAAGAGTTCCTCGAAAACTATCTGCTGACTGAT
GAAGGTCTGGAAGCGGTTAATAAAGACAAACCGCTGGGTGCCGTAGCGCTGAAGTCTTACGAGGAAGAGT
TGGCGAAAGATCCACGTATTGCCGCCACCATGGAAAACGCCCAGAAAGGTGAAATCATGCCGAACATCCC
GCAGATGTCCGCTTTCTGGTATGCCGTGCGTACTGCGGTGATCAACGCCGCCAGCGGTCGTCAGACTGTC
GATGAAGCCCTGAAAGACGCGCAGACTAATTCGGGATCTGATATCACAAGTTTGTACAAAAAAGTTGGCG
AAAACCTGTACTTCCAAGGC
[507 nt withheld, positions 1281-1787]
TAATCAACTTTCTTGTACAAAGTGGTGATATCGCTAGCTAGATAGCTAGAAGCTTGCGGCCGCACAGCTG
TATACACGTGCAAGCCAGCCAGAACTCGCTCCTGAAGACCCAGAGGATCTCGAGCACCACCACCACCACC
ACTAATGTTAATTAAGTTGGGCGTTCCTAGGCTGATAAAACAGAATTTGCCTGGCGGCAGTAGCGCGGTG
GTCCCACCTGACCCCATGCCGAACTCAGAAGTGAAACGCCGTAGCGCCGATGGTAGTGTGGGGTCTCCCC
ATGCGAGAGTAGGGAACTGCCAGGCATCAAATAAAACGAAAGGCTCAGTCGAAAGACTGGGCCTTTCGTT
TTATCTGTTGTTTGTCGGTGAACGCTCTCCTGAGTAGGACAAATCCGCCGGGAGCGGATTTGAACGTTGC
GAAGCAACGGCCCGGAGGGTGGCGGGCAGGACGCCCGCCATAAACTGCCAGGCATCAAATTAAGCAGAAG
GCCATCCTGACGGATGGCCTTTTTGCGTTTCTACAAACTCTTTTGTTTATTTTTCTAAATACATTCAAAT
ATGTATCCGCTGAGCAATAACTAGCATAACCCCTTGGGGCCTCTAAACGGGTCTTGAGGGGTTTTTTGCT
GAAAGGAGGAACTATATCCGGATTGGCGAATGGG
[124 nt withheld, positions 2452-2575]
C
[91 nt withheld, positions 2577-2667]
A
[49 nt withheld, positions 2669-2717]
CCTTTGACGTTGGAGTCCACGTTCTTT
[37 nt withheld, positions 2745-2781]
ACCCTATCTCGGTCTATTCTTTTGATTTATAAGGGATTTTGCCGATTTCGGCCTATTGGTTAAAAAATGA
GCTGATTTAACAAAAATTTAACGCGAATTTTAACAAAATATTAACGTTTACAATTTCTGGCGGCACGATG
GCATGAGATTATCAAAAAGGATCTTCACCTAGATCCTTTTAAATTAAAAATGAAGTTTTAAATCAATCTA
AAGTATATATGAGTAAACTTGGTCTGACAGTTACCAATGCTTAATCAGTGAGGCACCTATCTCAGCGATC
TGTCTATTTCGTTCATCCATAGTTGCCTGACTCCCCGTCGTGTAGATAACTACGATACGGGAGGGCTTAC
CATCTGGCCCCAGTGCTGCAATGATACCGCGAGACCCACGCTCACCGGCTCCAGATTTATCAGCAATAAA
CCAGCCAGCCGGAAGGGCCGAGCGCAGAAGTGGTCCTGCAACTTTATCCGCCTCCATCCAGTCTATTAAT
TGTTGCCGGGAAGCTAGAGTAAGTAGTTCGCCAGTTAATAGTTTGCGCAACGTTGTTGCCATTGCTACAG
GCATCGTGGTGTCACGCTCGTCGTTTGGTATGGCTTCATTCAGCTCCGGTTCCCAACGATCAAGGCGAGT
TACATGATCCCCCATGTTGTGCAAAAAAGCGGTTAGCTCCTTCGGTCCTCCGATCGTTGTCAGAAGTAAG
TTGGCCGCAGTGTTATCACTCATGGTTATGGCAGCACTGCATAATTCTCTTACTGTCATGCCATCCGTAA
GATGCTTTTCTGTGACTGGTGAGTACTCAACCAAGTCATTCTGAGAATAGTGTATGCGGCGACCGAGTTG
CTCTTGCCCGGCGTCAATACGGGATAATACCGCGCCACATAGCAGAACTTTAAAAGTGCTCATCATTGGA
AAACGTTCTTCGGGGCGAAAACTCTCAAGGATCTTACCGCTGTTGAGATCCAGTTCGATGTAACCCACTC
GTGCACCCAACTGATCTTCAGCATCTTTTACTTTCACCAGCGTTTCTGGGTGAGCAAAAACAGGAAGGCA
AAATGCCGCAAAAAAGGGAATAAGGGCGACACGGAAATGTTGAATACTCATACTCTTCCTTTTTCAATCA
TGATTGAAGCATTTATCAGGGTTATTGTCTCATGAGCGGATACATATTTGAATGTATTTAGAAAAATAAA
CAAATAGGTCATGACCAAAATCCCTTAACGTGAGTTTTCGTTCCACTGAGCGTCAGACCCCGTAGAAAAG
ATCAAAGGATCTTCTTGAGATCCTTTTTTTCTGCGCGTAATCTGCTGCTTGCAAACAAAAAAACCACCGC
TACCAGCGGTGGTTTGTTTGCCGGATCAAGAGCTACCAACTCTTTTTCCGAAGGTAACTGGCTTCAGCAG
AGCGCAGATACCAAATACTGTCCTTCTAGTGTAGCCGTAGTTAGGCCACCACTTCAAGAACTCTGTAGCA
CCGCCTACATACCTCGCTCTGCTAATCCTGTTACCAGTGGCTGCTGCCAGTGGCGATAAGTCGTGTCTTA
CCGGGTTGGACTCAAGACGATAGTTACCGGATAAGGCGCAGCGGTCGGGCTGAACGGGGGGTTCGTGCAC
ACAGCCCAGCTTGGAGCGAACGACCTACACCGAACTGAGATACCTACAGCGTGAGCTATGAGAAAGCGCC
ACGCTTCCCGAAGGGAGAAAGGCGGACAGGTATCCGGTAAGCGGCAGGGTCGGAACAGGAGAGCGCACGA
GGGAGCTTCCAGGGGGAAACGCCTGGTATCTTTATAGTCCTGTCGGGTTTCGCCACCTCTGACTTGAGCG
TCGATTTTTGTGATGCTCGTCAGGGGGGCGGAGCCTATGGAAAAACGCCAGCAACGCGGCCTTTTTACGG
TTCCTGGCCTTTTGCTGGCCTTTTGCTCACATGTTCTTTCCTGCGTTATCCCCTGATTCTGTGGATAACC
GTATTACCGCCTTTGAGTGAGCTGATACCGCTCGCCGCAGCCGAACGACCGAGCGCAGCGAGTCAGTGAG
CGAGGAAGCGGAAGAGCGCCTGATGCGGTATTTTCTCCTTACGCATCTGTGCGGTATTTCACACCGCAAT
GGTGCACTCTCAGTACAATCTGCTCTGATGCCGCATAGTTAAGCCAGTATACACTCCGCTATCGCTACGT
GACTGGGTCATGGCTGCGCCCCGACACCCGCCAACACCCGCTGACGCGCCCTGACGGGCTTGTCTGCTCC
CGGCATCCGCTTACAGACAAGCTGTGACCGTCTCCGGGAGCTGCATGTGTCAGAGGTTTTCACCGTCATC
ACCGAAACGCGCGAGGCAGCTGCGGTAAAGCTCATCAGCGTGGTCGTGAAGCGATTCACAGATGTCTGCC
TGTTCATCCGCGTCCAGCTCGTTGAGTTTCTCCAGAAGCGTTAATGTCTGGCTTCTGATAAAGCGGGCCA
TGTTAAGGGCGGTTTTTTCCTGTTTGGTCACTGATGCCTCCGTGTAAGGGGGATTTCTGTTCATGGGGGT
AATGATACCGATGAAACGAGAGAGGATGCTCACGATACGGGTTACTGATGATGAACATGCCCGGTTACTG
GAACGTTGTGAGGGTAAACAACTGGCGGTATGGATGCGGCGGGACCAGAGAAAAATCACTCAGGGTCAAT
GCCAGCGCTTCGTTAATACAGATGTAGGTGTTCCACAGGGTAGCCAGCAGCATCCTGCGATGCAGATCCG
GAACATAATGGTGCAGGGCGCTGACTTCCGCGTTTCCAGACTTTACGAAACACGGAAACCGAAGACCATT
CATGTTGTTGCTCAGGTCGCAGACGTTTTGCAGCAGCAGTCGCTTCACGTTCGCTCGCGTATCGGTGATT
CATTCTGCTAACCAGTAAGGCAACCCCGCCAGCCTAGCCGGGTCCTCAACGACAGGAGCACGATCATGCT
AGTCATGCCCCGCGCCCACCGGAAGGAGCTGACTGGGTTGAAGGCTCTCAAGGGCATCGGTCGAGATCCC
GGTGCCTAATGAGTGAGCTAACTTACATTAATTGCGTTGCGCTCACTGCCCGCTTTCCAGTCGGGAAACC
TGTCGTGCCAGCTGCATTAATGAATCGGCCAACGCGCGGGGAGAGGCGGTTTGCGTATTGGGCGCCAGGG
TGGTTTTTCTTTTCACCAGTGAGACGGGCAACAGCTGATTGCCCTTCACCGCCTGGCCCTGAGAGAGTTG
CAGCAAGCGGTCCACGCTGGTTTGCCCCAGCAGGCGAAAATCCTGTTTGATGGTGGTTAACGGCGGGATA
TAACATGAGCTGTCTTCGGTATCGTCGTATCCCACTACCGAGATGTCCGCACCAACGCGCAGCCCGGACT
CGGTAATGGCGCGCATTGCGCCCAGCGCCATCTGATCGTTGGCAACCAGCATCGCAGTGGGAACGATGCC
CTCATTCAGCATTTGCATGGTTTGTTGAAAACCGGACATGGCACTCCAGTCGCCTTCCCGTTCCGCTATC
GGCTGAATTTGATTGCGAGTGAGATATTTATGCCAGCCAGCCAGACGCAGACGCGCCGAGACAGAACTTA
ATGGGCCCGCTAACAGCGCGATTTGCTGGTGACCCAATGCGACCAGATGCTCCACGCCCAGTCGCGTACC
GTCTTCATGGGAGAAAATAATACTGTTGATGGGTGTCTGGTCAGAGACATCAAGAAATAACGCCGGAACA
TTAGTGCAGGCAGCTTCCACAGCAATGGCATCCTGGTCATCCAGCGGATAGTTAATGATCAGCCCACTGA
CGCGTTGCGCGAGAAGATTGTGCACCGCCGCTTTACAGGCTTCGACGCCGCTTCGTTCTACCATCGACAC
CACCACGCTGGCACCCAGTTGATCGGCGCGAGATTTAATCGCCGCGACAATTTGCGACGGCGCGTGCAGG
GCCAGACTGGAGGTGGCAACGCCAATCAGCAACGACTGTTTGCCCGCCAGTTGTTGTGCCACGCGGTTGG
GAATGTAATTCAGCTCCGCCATCGCCGCTTCCACTTTTTCCCGCGTTTTCGCAGAAACGTGGCTGGCCTG
GTTCACCACGCGGGAAACGGTCTGATAAGAGACACCGGCATACTCTGCGACATCGTATAACGTTACTGGT
TTCACATTCACCACCCTGAATTGACTCTCTTCCGGGCGCTATCATGCCATACCGCGAAAGGTTTTGCGCC
ATTCGATGGTGTCCGGGATCTCGACGCTCTCCCTTATGCGACTCCTGCATTAGGAAGCAGCCCAGTAGTA
GGTTGAGGCCGTTGAGCACCGCCGCCGCAAGGAATGGTGCATGCAAGGAGATGGCGCCCAACAGTCCCCC
GGCCACGGGGCCTGCCACCATACCCACGCCGAAACAAGCGCTCATGAGCCCGAAGTGGCGAGCCCGATCT
TCCCCATCGGTGATGTCGGCGATATAGGCGCCAGCAACCGCACCTGTGGCGCCGGTGATGCCGGCCACGA
TGCGTCCGGCGTAGAGGATCGAGATCGATCTCGATCCCGCGAAA
